>Addgene plasmid #73011 | pTU2_2b | depositor full sequence | sequence record 133862 | Full Sequence
GTCCGGCAAAAAAGGGCAAGGTGTCACCACCCTGCCCTTTTTCTTTAAAACCGAAAAGATTACTTCGCGT
TATGCAGGCTTCCTCGCTCACTGACTCGCTGCGCTCGGTCGTTCGGCTGCGGCGAGCGGTATCAGCTCAC
TCAAAGGCGGTAATACGGTTATCCACAGAATCAGGGGATAACGCAGGAAAGAACATGTGAGCAAAAGGCC
AGCAAAAGGCCAGGAACCGTAAAAAGGCCGCGTTGCTGGCGTTTTTCCACAGGCTCCGCCCCCCTGACGA
GCATCACAAAAATCGACGCTCAAGTCAGAGGTGGCGAAACCCGACAGGACTATAAAGATACCAGGCGTTT
CCCCCTGGAAGCTCCCTCGTGCGCTCTCCTGTTCCGACCCTGCCGCTTACCGGATACCTGTCCGCCTTTC
TCCCTTCGGGAAGCGTGGCGCTTTCTCATAGCTCACGCTGTAGGTATCTCAGTTCGGTGTAGGTCGTTCG
CTCCAAGCTGGGCTGTGTGCACGAACCCCCCGTTCAGCCCGACCGCTGCGCCTTATCCGGTAACTATCGT
CTTGAGTCCAACCCGGTAAGACACGACTTATCGCCACTGGCAGCAGCCACTGGTAACAGGATTAGCAGAG
CGAGGTATGTAGGCGGTGCTACAGAGTTCTTGAAGTGGTGGCCTAACTACGGCTACACTAGAAGAACAGT
ATTTGGTATCTGCGCTCTGCTGAAGCCAGTTACCTTCGGAAAAAGAGTTGGTAGCTCTTGATCCGGCAAA
CAAACCACCGCTGGTAGCGGTGGTTTTTTTGTTTGCAAGCAGCAGATTACGCGCAGAAAAAAAGGATCTC
AAGAAGATCCTTTGATCTTTTCTACGGGGTCTGACGCTCAGTGGAACGAAAACTCACGTTAAGGGATTTT
GGTCATGAGATTATCAAAAAGGATCTTCACCTAGATCCTTTTAAATTAAAAATGAAGTTTTAAATCAATC
TAAAGTATATATGAGTAAACTTGGTCTGACAGCTCGAGGCTTGGATTCTCACCAATAAAAAACGCCCGGC
GGCAACCGAGCGTTCTGAACAAATCCAGATGGAGTTCTGAGGTCATTACTGGATCTATCAACAGGAGTCC
AAGCGAGCTCGATATCAAATTACGCCCCGCCCTGCCACTCATCGCAGTACTGTTGTAATTCATTAAGCAT
TCTGCCGACATGGAAGCCATCACAAACGGCATGATGAACCTGAATCGCCAGCGGCATCAGCACCTTGTCG
CCTTGCGTATAATATTTGCCCATGGTGAAAACGGGGGCGAAGAAGTTGTCCATATTGGCCACGTTTAAAT
CAAAACTGGTGAAACTCACCCAGGGATTGGCTGACACGAAAAACATATTCTCAATAAACCCTTTAGGGAA
ATAGGCCAGGTTTTCACCGTAACACGCCACATCTTGCGAATATATGTGTAGAAACTGCCGGAAATCGTCG
TGGTATTCACTCCAGAGCGATGAAAACGTTTCAGTTTGCTCATGGAAAACGGTGTAACAAGGGTGAACAC
TATCCCATATCACCAGCTCACCGTCTTTCATTGCCATACGAAATTCCGGATGAGCATTCATCAGGCGGGC
AAGAATGTGAATAAAGGCCGGATAAAACTTGTGCTTATTTTTCTTTACGGTCTTTAAAAAGGCCGTAATA
TCCAGCTGAACGGTCTGGTTATAGGTACATTGAGCAACTGACTGAAATGCCTCAAAATGTTCTTTACGAT
GCCATTGGGATATATCAACGGTGGTATATCCAGTGATTTTTTTCTCCATTTTAGCTTCCTTAGCTCCTGA
AAATCTCGATAACTCAAAAAATACGCCCGGTAGTGATCTTATTTCATTATGGTGAAAGTTGGAACCTCTT
ACGTGCCCGATCAACTCGAGTGCCACCTGACGTCCTATAAGTCTTCCATATGCACGCATGCGAAGACAAG
TACGAATTCGCGGCCGCTTCTAGAGGTCTCACTATATCTAGAGACGCACCGTCTCAGAAGGTACAGAGAC
CCTGCA
Features (pLannotate 1.2.2; 6 found; start..end, strand, type, name):
      2..59      +  terminator     his operon terminator: This putative transcriptin terminator from the E. coli his operon has a 2-bp deletion introduced during synthesis. Its efficiency has not been determined.
    254..842     -  rep_origin     ori: high-copy-number ColE1/pMB1/pBR322/pUC origin of replication
   1025..1119    -  terminator     lambda t0 terminator: transcription terminator from phage lambda
   1143..1799    -  CDS            cat: CAT_ECOLX - Experimental evidence at protein level: Swiss-Prot protein existence level 1. This enzyme is an effector of chloramphenicol resistance in bacteria. From Escherichia coli. This protein is used as a marker in many commonly used cloning vectors, such as pACYC184.
   1800..1897    -  promoter       cat promoter: promoter of the E. coli cat gene encoding chloramphenicol acetyltransferase
   1964..1985    +  misc_feature   BioBrick prefix: BioBrick prefix for parts that do not start with "ATG"
