[The description below was written by a language model from this plasmid's Addgene catalogue record and pLannotate feature annotations shown in this document.]
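Description:
pTU2_2b is a synthetic-biology cloning vector from the EcoFlex MoClo (modular Golden Gate) kit for E. coli, built on the iGEM pSB1C3 backbone. It is propagated in E. coli as a high-copy plasmid from a ColE1/pMB1/pUC-type origin and selected with chloramphenicol. Resistance comes from the cat (chloramphenicol acetyltransferase) gene, which is driven by its native cat promoter and followed by the phage lambda t0 terminator. The catalogue notes a silent C435G change in the CAT coding sequence that removes an internal BsmBI site. This domestication step allows the backbone to survive Type IIS digestion during assembly.

There is no expressed gene in the payload. It is a synthetic cloning region described as a secondary module with a BpiI site placed in the pTU2b backbone, together with the pTU2b BsmBI Golden Gate destination site. In hierarchical MoClo schemes, alternating Type IIS enzymes such as BsmBI and BpiI are used at successive levels, so that assembled transcription units can be combined into larger multigene constructs. The record supports a role as an acceptor or adaptor at such a level, but it does not spell out the overhangs or the exact position in the hierarchy. The annotated features outside the marker and origin are a his operon terminator and a BioBrick prefix remnant, both inherited from pSB1C3 and flanking the cloning region. The Type IIS sites themselves are not annotated. The depositor's full sequence is 2,036 nt, shorter than the 3,120 bp listed for the backbone, and the record does not explain this discrepancy.
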