Addgene plasmid #73011: pTU2_2b
Purpose: Secondary module (BpiI) site in pTU2b backbone
Depositing lab: Paul Freemont. Depositing organization: Imperial College London. Publication: EcoFlex: A Multifunctional MoClo Kit for E. coli Synthetic Biology. Moore SJ, Lai HE, Kelwick RJ, Chee SM, Bell DJ, Polizzi KM, Freemont PS. ACS Synth Biol. 2016 May 2. 10.1021/acssynbio.6b00031 PubMed 27096716.
Backbone
  Vector backbone: pSB1C3
  Backbone manufacturer: iGEM
  Backbone size w/o insert (bp): 3120
  Vector type: Synthetic Biology
Growth in bacteria
  Bacterial resistance: Chloramphenicol, 25 μg/mL
  Growth temperature: 37°C
  Growth strain: JM109
  Copy number: High Copy
Gene/Insert
  Gene/Insert name: Secondary module + Golden Gate pTU2b BsmBI destination site
  Species: Synthetic
  Mutation: CAT gene - C435G (nucleotide) - silent mutagenesis to remove BsmBI site
  Cloning method: Restriction Enzyme; 5′ cloning site Unknown (unknown if destroyed); 3′ cloning site Unknown (unknown if destroyed)
  Sequencing primers: 3′ VR (5' attaccgcctttgagtgagc 3')
Terms and licenses: Academic/Nonprofit Terms; Industry Terms: Not Available to Industry
How to cite: pTU2_2b was a gift from Paul Freemont (Addgene plasmid # 73011 ; http://n2t.net/addgene:73011 ; RRID:Addgene_73011)
