>Addgene plasmid #73011 | pTU2_2b | addgene partial sequence | sequence record 141395 | RNAde-BB-2R 5'-attaccgcctttgagtgagc -3'
TCAGTGAGCGAGGAAGCCTGCATAACGCGAAGTAATCTTTTCGGTTTTAAAGAAAAAGGGCAGGGTGGTG
ACACCTTGCCCTTTTTTGCCGGACTGCAGGGTCTCTGTACCTTCTGAGACGGTGCGTCTCTAGATATAGT
GAGACCTCTAGAAGCGGCCGCGAATTCGTACTTGTCTTCGCATGCGTGCATATGGAAGACTTATAGGACG
TCAGGTGGCACTCGAGTTGATCGGGCACGTAAGAGGTTCCAACTTTCACCATAATGAAATAAGATCACTA
CCGGGCGTATTTTTTGAGTTATCGAGATTTTCAGGAGCTAAGGAAGCTAAAATGGAGAAAAAAATCACTG
GATATACCACCGTTGATATATCCCAATGGCATCGTAAAGAACATTTTGAGGCATTTCAGTCAGTTGCTCA
ATGTACCTATAACCAGACCGTTCAGCTGGATATTACGGCCTTTTTAAAGACCGTAAAGAAAAATAAGCAC
AAGTTTTATCCGGCCTTTATTCACATTCTTGCCCGCCTGATGAATGCTCATCCGGAATTTCGTATGGCAA
TGAAAGACGGTGAGCTGGTGATATGGGATAGTGTTCACCCTTGTTACACCGTTTTCCATGAGCAAACTGA
AACGTTTTCATCGCTCTGG
