>Addgene plasmid #73011 | pTU2_2b | addgene partial sequence | sequence record 141708 | T0term-F 5'-tgttcagaacgctcggttg-3'
AGACCAAGTTTACTCATATATACTTTAGATTGATTTAAAACTTCATTTTTAATTTAAAAGGATCTAGGTG
AAGATCCTTTTTGATAATCTCATGACCAAAATCCCTTAACGTGAGTTTTCGTTCCACTGAGCGTCAGACC
CCGTAGAAAAGATCAAAGGATCTTCTTGAGATCCTTTTTTTCTGCGCGTAATCTGCTGCTTGCAAACAAA
AAAACCACCGCTACCAGCGGTGGTTTGTTTGCCGGATCAAGAGCTACCAACTCTTTTTCCGAAGGTAACT
GGCTTCAGCAGAGCGCAGATACCAAATACTGTTCTTCTAGTGTAGCCGTAGTTAGGCCACCACTTCAAGA
ACTCTGTAGCACCGCCTACATACCTCGCTCTGCTAATCCTGTTACCAGTGGCTGCTGCCAGTGGCGATAA
GTCGTGTCTTACCGGGTTGGACTCAAGACGATAGTTACCGGATAAGGCGCAGCGGTCGGGCTGAACGGGG
GGTTCGTGCACACAGCCCAGCTTGGAGCGAACGACCTACACCGAACTGAGATACCTACAGCGTGAGCTAT
GAGAAAGCGCCACGCTTCCCGAAGGGAGAAAGGCGGACAGGTATCCGGTAAGCGGCAGGGTCGGAACAGG
AGAGCGCACGAGGGAGCTTCCAGGGGGAAACGCCTGGTATCTTTATAGTCCTGTCGGGTTTCGCCACCTC
TGACTTGAGCGTCGATTTTTGTGATGCTCGTCAGGG
